>Addgene plasmid #55970 | mPlum-FYN-N-10 | depositor partial sequence | sequence record 86875 | insert sequence
GGACGGTCAGATCCGCTAGCGCCACCATGGGCTGTGTGCAATGTAAGGATAAAGAAGCAACAAAACTGAC
GGAGGAGAGGGACGGCAGCCTGAACCAGAGCTCTGGGTACCGCTATGGCACAGACCCCACCCCTCAGCAC
TACCCCAGCTTCGGTGTGACCTCCATCCCCAACTACAACAACTTCCACGCAGCCGGGGGCCAAGGACTCA
CCGTCTTTGGAGGTGTGAACTCTTCGTCTCATACGGGGACCTTGCGTACGAGAGGAGGAACAGGAGTGAC
ACTCTTTGTGGCCCTTTATGACTATGAAGCACGGACAGAAGATGACCTGAGTTTTCACAAAGGAGAAAAA
TTTCAAATATTGAACAGCTCGGAAGGAGATTGGTGGGAAGCCCGCTCCTTGACAACTGGAGAGACAGGTT
ACATTCCCAGCAATTATGTGGCTCCAGTTGACTCTATCCAGGCAGAAGAGTGGTACTTTGGAAAACTTGG
CCGAAAAGATGCTGAGCGACAGCTATTGTCCTTTGGAAACCCAAGAGGTACCTTTCTTATCCGCGAGAGT
GAAACCACCAAAGGTGCCTATTCACTTTCTATCCGTGATTGGGATGATATGAAAGGAGACCATGTCAAAC
ATTATAAAATTCGCAAACTTGACAATGGTGGATACTACATTACCACCCGGGCCCAGTTTGAAACACTTCA
GCAGCTTGTACAACATTACTCAGGTACCTGGAATGGAAACACAAAAGTAGCCATAAAGACTCTTAAACCA
GGCACAATGTCCCCCGAATCATTCCTTGAGGAAGCGCAGATCATGAAGAAGCTGAAGCACGACAAGCTGG
TCCAGCTCTATGCAGTGGTGTCTGAGGAGCCCATCTACATCGTCACCGAGTATATGAACAAAGGAAGTTT
ACTGGATTTCTTAAAAGATGGAGAAGGAAGAGCTCTGAAATTACCAAATCTTGTGGACATGGCAGCACAG
GTGGCTGCAGGAATGGCTTACATCGAGCGCATGAATTATATCCATAGAGATCTGCGATCAGCAAACATTC
TAGTGGGGAATGGACTCATATGCAAGATTGCTGACTTCGGATTGGCCCGATTGATAGAAGACAATGAGTA
CACAGCAAGACAAGGTGCAAAGTTCCCCATCAAGTGGACGGCCCCCGAGGCAGCCCTGTACGGGAGGTTC
ACAATCAAGTCTGACGTGTGGTCTTTTGGAATCTTACTCACAGAGCTGGTCACCAAAGGAAGAGTGCCAT
ACCCAGGCATGAACAACCGGGAGGTGCTGGAGCAGGTGGAGCGAGGCTACAGGATGCCCTGCCCGCAGGA
CTGCCCCATCTCTCTGCATGAGCTCATGATCCACTGCTGGAAAAAGGACCCTGAAGAACGCCCCACTTTT
GAGTACTTGCAGAGCTTCCTGGAAGACTACTTTACCGCGACAGAGCCCCAGTACCAACCTGGTGAAAACC
TGGCATCCAGCGGGGATCCACCGGTGGCTACCATGGTGAGCAAGGGCGAGGAGGTCATCAAGGAGTTCAT
GCGCTTCAAGGAGCACATGGAGGGCTCCGTGAACGGCCACGAGTTCGAGATCGAGGGCGAGGGCGAGGGC
CGCCCCTACGAGGGCACCCAGACCGCCAGGCTGAAGGTGACCAAGGGTGGCCCCCTGCCCTTCGCCTGGG
ACATCCTGTCCCCTCAGATCATGTACGGCTCCAAGGCCTACGTGAAGCACCCCGCCGACATCCCCGACTA
CTTGAAGCTGTCCTTCCCCGAGGGCTTCAAGTGGGAGCGCGTGATGAACTTCGAGGACGGCGGCGTGGTG
ACCGTGACCCAGGACTCCTCCCTGCAGGACGGCGAGTTCATCTACAAGGTGAAGGTGCGCGGCACCAACT
TCCCCTCCGACGGCCCCGTAATGCAGAAGAAGACCATGGGCTGGGAGGCCTCCTCCGAGCGGATGTACCC
CGAGGACGGCGCCCTGAAGGGCGAGATGAAGATGAGGCTGAGGCTGAAGGACGGCGGCCACTACGACGCC
GAGGTCAAGACCACCTACATGGCCAAGAAGCCCGTGCAGCTGCCCGGCGCCTACAAGACCGACATCAAGC
TGGACATCACCTCCCACAACGAGGACTACACCATCGTGGAACAGTACGAGCGCGCCGAGGGCCGCCACTC
CACCGGCGCCTAAGCGGCCGCGACTCTAGATCATAATCAGCCATACCACATT
