[The description below was written by a language model from this plasmid's Addgene catalogue record.]
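Description:
mPlum-FYN-N-10 is a mammalian expression plasmid built on the mPlum-N1 backbone (about 4.75 kb without the insert), an N1-style fluorescent protein fusion vector in which the gene of interest is placed upstream of the fluorophore. It is maintained in E. coli as a high-copy plasmid under kanamycin selection, and it carries a neomycin resistance marker so that transfected mammalian cells can be selected with G418. The record does not include a feature table, so the origin of replication and other backbone elements are not itemised. The use of an SV40 polyadenylation-region sequencing primer suggests the usual SV40 polyA terminator downstream of the fusion.

The insert is human FYN, a Src-family non-receptor tyrosine kinase (also known as SLK, SYN or p59-FYN), corresponding to a RefSeq transcript listed in the record. It is driven by the CMV promoter for strong constitutive expression. mPlum is fused to the C terminus of FYN, which leaves the kinase's N terminus free. This matters because Src-family kinases generally depend on N-terminal lipid modification for membrane attachment. The "N-10" in the name probably denotes the fusion orientation and a 10-residue linker, but the record does not state this explicitly, and the cloning method is listed as unknown.

mPlum is a far-red monomeric fluorescent protein, recorded here with excitation at 590 nm and emission at 649 nm. The stated purpose is use as a localization marker for a membrane-associated kinase, allowing FYN distribution to be visualised in mammalian cells by fluorescence microscopy. Its far-red emission should also make it easy to combine with green or yellow fluorescent reporters.
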