Addgene plasmid #55970: mPlum-FYN-N-10
Purpose: Localization: Membrane Associated Kinase, Excitation: 590, Emission: 649
Depositing lab: Michael Davidson. Depositing organization: Florida State University, Tallahassee.
Backbone
  Vector backbone: mPlum-N1
  Backbone size w/o insert (bp): 4750
  Vector type: Mammalian Expression
  Selectable markers: Neomycin (select with G418)
Growth in bacteria
  Bacterial resistance: Kanamycin, 50 μg/mL
  Growth temperature: 37°C
  Growth strain: DH5alpha
  Copy number: High Copy
Gene/Insert
  Gene/Insert name: FYN (alt name: NM_153048.1)
  Species: H. sapiens (human)
  Entrez Gene: FYN (a.k.a. SLK, SYN, p59-FYN)
  Promoter: CMV
  Tag / fusion protein: mPlum (C terminal on backbone)
  Cloning method: Unknown
  Sequencing primers: 5′ CMV-F; 3′ SV40pA-R
Terms and licenses: Academic/Nonprofit Terms; Industry Terms: Not Available to Industry
Depositor comments: . Excitation = 590; Emission = 649
How to cite: mPlum-FYN-N-10 was a gift from Michael Davidson (Addgene plasmid # 55970 ; http://n2t.net/addgene:55970 ; RRID:Addgene_55970)
